>Addgene plasmid #14897 | FCK-hCmC | depositor full sequence | sequence record 8175 | Author sequence
GTCGACGGATCGGGAGATCTCCCGATCCCCTATGGTGCACTCTCAGTACAATCTGCTCTGATGCCGCATA
GTTAAGCCAGTATCTGCTCCCTGCTTGTGTGTTGGAGGTCGCTGAGTAGTGCGCGAGCAAAATTTAAGCT
ACAACAAGGCAAGGCTTGACCGACAATTGCATGAAGAATCTGCTTAGGGTTAGGCGTTTTGCGCTGCTTC
GCGATGTACGGGCCAGATATACGCGTTGACATTGATTATTGACTAGTTATTAATAGTAATCAATTACGGG
GTCATTAGTTCATAGCCCATATATGGAGTTCCGCGTTACATAACTTACGGTAAATGGCCCGCCTGGCTGA
CCGCCCAACGACCCCCGCCCATTGACGTCAATAATGACGTATGTTCCCATAGTAACGCCAATAGGGACTT
TCCATTGACGTCAATGGGTGGAGTATTTACGGTAAACTGCCCACTTGGCAGTACATCAAGTGTATCATAT
GCCAAGTACGCCCCCTATTGACGTCAATGACGGTAAATGGCCCGCCTGGCATTATGCCCAGTACATGACC
TTATGGGACTTTCCTACTTGGCAGTACATCTACGTATTAGTCATCGCTATTACCATGGTGATGCGGTTTT
GGCAGTACATCAATGGGCGTGGATAGCGGTTTGACTCACGGGGATTTCCAAGTCTCCACCCCATTGACGT
CAATGGGAGTTTGTTTTGGCACCAAAATCAACGGGACTTTCCAAAATGTCGTAACAACTCCGCCCCATTG
ACGCAAATGGGCGGTAGGCGTGTACGGTGGGAGGTCTATATAAGCAGCGCGTTTTGCCTGTACTGGGTCT
CTCTGGTTAGACCAGATCTGAGCCTGGGAGCTCTCTGGCTAACTAGGGAACCCACTGCTTAAGCCTCAAT
AAAGCTTGCCTTGAGTGCTTCAAGTAGTGTGTGCCCGTCTGTTGTGTGACTCTGGTAACTAGAGATCCCT
CAGACCCTTTTAGTCAGTGTGGAAAATCTCTAGCAGTGGCGCCCGAACAGGGACTTGAAAGCGAAAGGGA
AACCAGAGGAGCTCTCTCGACGCAGGACTCGGCTTGCTGAAGCGCGCACGGCAAGAGGCGAGGGGCGGCG
ACTGGTGAGTACGCCAAAAATTTTGACTAGCGGAGGCTAGAAGGAGAGAGATGGGTGCGAGAGCGTCAGT
ATTAAGCGGGGGAGAATTAGATCGCGATGGGAAAAAATTCGGTTAAGGCCAGGGGGAAAGAAAAAATATA
AATTAAAACATATAGTATGGGCAAGCAGGGAGCTAGAACGATTCGCAGTTAATCCTGGCCTGTTAGAAAC
ATCAGAAGGCTGTAGACAAATACTGGGACAGCTACAACCATCCCTTCAGACAGGATCAGAAGAACTTAGA
TCATTATATAATACAGTAGCAACCCTCTATTGTGTGCATCAAAGGATAGAGATAAAAGACACCAAGGAAG
CTTTAGACAAGATAGAGGAAGAGCAAAACAAAAGTAAGACCACCGCACAGCAAGCGGCCGCTGATCTTCA
GACCTGGAGGAGGAGATATGAGGGACAATTGGAGAAGTGAATTATATAAATATAAAGTAGTAAAAATTGA
ACCATTAGGAGTAGCACCCACCAAGGCAAAGAGAAGAGTGGTGCAGAGAGAAAAAAGAGCAGTGGGAATA
GGAGCTTTGTTCCTTGGGTTCTTGGGAGCAGCAGGAAGCACTATGGGCGCAGCGTCAATGACGCTGACGG
TACAGGCCAGACAATTATTGTCTGGTATAGTGCAGCAGCAGAACAATTTGCTGAGGGCTATTGAGGCGCA
ACAGCATCTGTTGCAACTCACAGTCTGGGGCATCAAGCAGCTCCAGGCAAGAATCCTGGCTGTGGAAAGA
TACCTAAAGGATCAACAGCTCCTGGGGATTTGGGGTTGCTCTGGAAAACTCATTTGCACCACTGCTGTGC
CTTGGAATGCTAGTTGGAGTAATAAATCTCTGGAACAGATTTGGAATCACACGACCTGGATGGAGTGGGA
CAGAGAAATTAACAATTACACAAGCTTAATACACTCCTTAATTGAAGAATCGCAAAACCAGCAAGAAAAG
AATGAACAAGAATTATTGGAATTAGATAAATGGGCAAGTTTGTGGAATTGGTTTAACATAACAAATTGGC
TGTGGTATATAAAATTATTCATAATGATAGTAGGAGGCTTGGTAGGTTTAAGAATAGTTTTTGCTGTACT
TTCTATAGTGAATAGAGTTAGGCAGGGATATTCACCATTATCGTTTCAGACCCACCTCCCAACCCCGAGG
GGACCCGACAGGCCCGAAGGAATAGAAGAAGAAGGTGGAGAGAGAGACAGAGACAGATCCATTCGATTAG
TGAACGGATCGGCACTGCGTGCGCCAATTCTGCAGACAAATGGCAGTATTCATCCACAATTTTAAAAGAA
AAGGGGGGATTGGGGGGTACAGTGCAGGGGAAAGAATAGTAGACATAATAGCAACAGACATACAAACTAA
AGAATTACAAAAACAAATTACAAAAATTCAAAATTTTCGGGTTTATTACAGGGACAGCAGAGATCCAGTT
TGGTTAATTAACATTATGGCCTTAGGTCACTTCATCTCCATGGGGTTCTTCTTCTGATTTTCTAGAAAAT
GAGATGGGGGTGCAGAGAGCTTCCTCAGTGACCTGCCCAGGGTCACATCAGAAATGTCAGAGCTAGAACT
TGAACTCAGATTACTAATCTTAAATTCCATGCCTTGGGGGCATGCAAGTACGATATACAGAAGGAGTGAA
CTCATTAGGGCAGATGACCAATGAGTTTAGGAAAGAAGAGTCCAGGGCAGGGTACATCTACACCACCCGC
CCAGCCCTGGGTGAGTCCAGCCACGTTCACCTCATTATAGTTGCCTCTCTCCAGTCCTACCTTGACGGGA
AGCACAAGCAGAAACTGGGACAGGAGCCCCAGGAGACCAAATCTTCATGGTCCCTCTGGGAGGATGGGTG
GGGAGAGCTGTGGCAGAGGCCTCAGGAGGGGCCCTGCTGCTCAGTGGTGACAGATAGGGGTGAGAAAGCA
GACAGAGTCATTCCGTCAGCATTCTGGGTCTGTTTGGTACTTCTTCTCACGCTAAGGTGGCGGTGTGATA
TGCACAATGGCTAAAAAGCAGGGAGAGCTGGAAAGAAACAAGGACAGAGACAGAGGCCAAGTCAACCAGA
CCAATTCCCAGAGGAAGCAAAGAAACCATTACAGAGACTACAAGGGGGAAGGGAAGGAGAGATGAATTAG
CTTCCCCTGTAAACCTTAGAACCCAGCTGTTGCCAGGGCAACGGGGCAATACCTGTCTCTTCAGAGGAGA
TGAAGTTGCCAGGGTAACTACATCCTGTCTTTCTCAAGGACCATCCCAGAATGTGGCACCCACTAGCCGT
TACCATAGCAACTGCCTCTTTGCCCCACTTAATCCCATCCCGTCTGTTAAAAGGGCCCTATAGTTGGAGG
TGGGGGAGGTAGGAAGAGCGATGATCACTTGTGGACTAAGTTTGTTCACATCCCCTTCTCCAACCCCCTC
AGTACATCACCCTGGGAGAACAAGGTCCACTTGCTTCTGGGCCCACACAGTCCTGCAGTATTGTGTATAT
AAGGCCAGGGCAACGGAGGAGCAGGTTTTGAAGTGAAAGGCAGGCAGGTGTTGGGGAGGCAGTTACCGGG
GCAACGGGAACAGGGCGTTTCGGAGGTGGTTGCCATGGGGACCTGGATGCTGACGAAGGCTCGCGAGGCT
GTGAGCAGCCACAGTGCCCTGCTCAGAAGCCCCAAGCTCGTCAATCAAGCTGGTTCTCCATTTGCACTCA
GGAGCACGGGCAGGCGAGTGGCCCCTAGTTCTGGGGGCAGCTCTAGAGCGATCCCCGGGTACCGGTGCCA
CCATGGACTATGGCGGCGCTTTGTCTGCCGTCGGACGCGAACTTTTGTTCGTTACTAATCCTGTGGTGGT
GAACGGGTCCGTCCTGGTCCCTGAGGATCAATGTTACTGTGCCGGATGGATTGAATCTCGCGGCACGAAC
GGCGCTCAGACCGCGTCAAATGTCCTGCAGTGGCTTGCAGCAGGATTCAGCATTTTGCTGCTGATGTTCT
ATGCCTACCAAACCTGGAAATCTACATGCGGCTGGGAGGAGATCTATGTGTGCGCCATTGAAATGGTTAA
GGTGATTCTCGAGTTCTTTTTTGAGTTTAAGAATCCCTCTATGCTCTACCTTGCCACAGGACACCGGGTG
CAGTGGCTGCGCTATGCAGAGTGGCTGCTCACTTGTCCTGTCATCCTTATCCACCTGAGCAACCTCACCG
GCCTGAGCAACGACTACAGCAGGAGAACCATGGGACTCCTTGTCTCAGACATCGGGACTATCGTGTGGGG
GGCTACCAGCGCCATGGCAACCGGCTATGTTAAAGTCATCTTCTTTTGTCTTGGATTGTGCTATGGCGCG
AACACATTTTTTCACGCCGCCAAAGCATATATCGAGGGTTATCATACTGTGCCAAAGGGTCGGTGCCGCC
AGGTCGTGACCGGCATGGCATGGCTGTTTTTCGTGAGCTGGGGTATGTTCCCAATTCTCTTCATTTTGGG
GCCCGAAGGTTTTGGCGTCCTGAGCGTCTATGGCTCCACCGTAGGTCACACGATTATTGATCTGATGAGT
AAAAATTGTTGGGGGTTGTTGGGACACTACCTGCGCGTCCTGATCCACGAGCACATATTGATTCACGGAG
ATATCCGCAAAACCACCAAACTGAACATCGGCGGAACGGAGATCGAGGTCGAGACTCTCGTCGAAGACGA
AGCCGAGGCCGGAGCCGTGCCAGCGGCCGCCGTGAGCAAGGGCGAGGAGGATAACATGGCCATCATCAAG
GAGTTCATGCGCTTCAAGGTGCACATGGAGGGCTCCGTGAACGGCCACGAGTTCGAGATCGAGGGCGAGG
GCGAGGGCCGCCCCTACGAGGGCACCCAGACCGCCAAGCTGAAGGTGACCAAGGGTGGCCCCCTGCCCTT
CGCCTGGGACATCCTGTCCCCTCAGTTCATGTACGGCTCCAAGGCCTACGTGAAGCACCCCGCCGACATC
CCCGACTACTTGAAGCTGTCCTTCCCCGAGGGCTTCAAGTGGGAGCGCGTGATGAACTTCGAGGACGGCG
GCGTGGTGACCGTGACCCAGGACTCCTCCCTGCAGGACGGCGAGTTCATCTACAAGGTGAAGCTGCGCGG
CACCAACTTCCCCTCCGACGGCCCCGTAATGCAGAAGAAGACCATGGGCTGGGAGGCCTCCTCCGAGCGG
ATGTACCCCGAGGACGGCGCCCTGAAGGGCGAGATCAAGCAGAGGCTGAAGCTGAAGGACGGCGGCCACT
ACGACGCTGAGGTCAAGACCACCTACAAGGCCAAGAAGCCCGTGCAGCTGCCCGGCGCCTACAACGTCAA
CATCAAGTTGGACATCACCTCCCACAACGAGGACTACACCATCGTGGAACAGTACGAACGCGCCGAGGGC
CGCCACTCCACCGGCGGCATGGACGAGCTGTACAAGTAAGAATTCGATATCAAGCTTATCGATAATCAAC
CTCTGGATTACAAAATTTGTGAAAGATTGACTGGTATTCTTAACTATGTTGCTCCTTTTACGCTATGTGG
ATACGCTGCTTTAATGCCTTTGTATCATGCTATTGCTTCCCGTATGGCTTTCATTTTCTCCTCCTTGTAT
AAATCCTGGTTGCTGTCTCTTTATGAGGAGTTGTGGCCCGTTGTCAGGCAACGTGGCGTGGTGTGCACTG
TGTTTGCTGACGCAACCCCCACTGGTTGGGGCATTGCCACCACCTGTCAGCTCCTTTCCGGGACTTTCGC
TTTCCCCCTCCCTATTGCCACGGCGGAACTCATCGCCGCCTGCCTTGCCCGCTGCTGGACAGGGGCTCGG
CTGTTGGGCACTGACAATTCCGTGGTGTTGTCGGGGAAATCATCGTCCTTTCCTTGGCTGCTCGCCTGTG
TTGCCACCTGGATTCTGCGCGGGACGTCCTTCTGCTACGTCCCTTCGGCCCTCAATCCAGCGGACCTTCC
TTCCCGCGGCCTGCTGCCGGCTCTGCGGCCTCTTCCGCGTCTTCGCCTTCGCCCTCAGACGAGTCGGATC
TCCCTTTGGGCCGCCTCCCCGCATCGATACCGTCGACCTCGAGACCTAGAAAAACATGGAGCAATCACAA
GTAGCAATACAGCAGCTACCAATGCTGATTGTGCCTGGCTAGAAGCACAAGAGGAGGAGGAGGTGGGTTT
TCCAGTCACACCTCAGGTACCTTTAAGACCAATGACTTACAAGGCAGCTGTAGATCTTAGCCACTTTTTA
AAAGAAAAGGGGGGACTGGAAGGGCTAATTCACTCCCAACGAAGACAAGATATCCTTGATCTGTGGATCT
ACCACACACAAGGCTACTTCCCTGATTGGCAGAACTACACACCAGGGCCAGGGATCAGATATCCACTGAC
CTTTGGATGGTGCTACAAGCTAGTACCAGTTGAGCAAGAGAAGGTAGAAGAAGCCAATGAAGGAGAGAAC
ACCCGCTTGTTACACCCTGTGAGCCTGCATGGGATGGATGACCCGGAGAGAGAAGTATTAGAGTGGAGGT
TTGACAGCCGCCTAGCATTTCATCACATGGCCCGAGAGCTGCATCCGGACTGTACTGGGTCTCTCTGGTT
AGACCAGATCTGAGCCTGGGAGCTCTCTGGCTAACTAGGGAACCCACTGCTTAAGCCTCAATAAAGCTTG
CCTTGAGTGCTTCAAGTAGTGTGTGCCCGTCTGTTGTGTGACTCTGGTAACTAGAGATCCCTCAGACCCT
TTTAGTCAGTGTGGAAAATCTCTAGCAGGGCCCGTTTAAACCCGCTGATCAGCCTCGACTGTGCCTTCTA
GTTGCCAGCCATCTGTTGTTTGCCCCTCCCCCGTGCCTTCCTTGACCCTGGAAGGTGCCACTCCCACTGT
CCTTTCCTAATAAAATGAGGAAATTGCATCGCATTGTCTGAGTAGGTGTCATTCTATTCTGGGGGGTGGG
GTGGGGCAGGACAGCAAGGGGGAGGATTGGGAAGACAATAGCAGGCATGCTGGGGATGCGGTGGGCTCTA
TGGCTTCTGAGGCGGAAAGAACCAGCTGGGGCTCTAGGGGGTATCCCC
[124 nt withheld, positions 7189-7312]
C
[91 nt withheld, positions 7314-7404]
A
[49 nt withheld, positions 7406-7454]
CCTTTGACGTTGGAGTCCACGTTCTTT
[37 nt withheld, positions 7482-7518]
ACCCTATCTCGGTCTATTCTTTTGATTTATAAGGGATTTTGCCGATTTCGGCCTATTGGTTAAAAAATGA
GCTGATTTAACAAAAATTTAACGCGAATTAATTCTGTGGAATGTGTGTCAGTTAGGGTGTGGAAAGTCCC
CAGGCTCCCCAGCAGGCAGAAGTATGCAAAGCATGCATCTCAATTAGTCAGCAACCAGGTGTGGAAAGTC
CCCAGGCTCCCCAGCAGGCAGAAGTATGCAAAGCATGCATCTCAATTAGTCAGCAACCATAGTCCCGCCC
CTAACTCCGCCCATCCCGCCCCTAACTCCGCCCAGTTCCGCCCATTCTCCGCCCCATGGCTGACTAATTT
TTTTTATTTATGCAGAGGCCGAGGCCGCCTCTGCCTCTGAGCTATTCCAGAAGTAGTGAGGAGGCTTTTT
TGGAGGCCTAGGCTTTTGCAAAAAGCTCCCGGGAGCTTGTATATCCATTTTCGGATCTGATCAGCACGTG
TTGACAATTAATCATCGGCATAGTATATCGGCATAGTATAATACGACAAGGTGAGGAACTAAACCATGGC
CAAGTTGACCAGTGCCGTTCCGGTGCTCACCGCGCGCGACGTCGCCGGAGCGGTCGAGTTCTGGACCGAC
CGGCTCGGGTTCTCCCGGGACTTCGTGGAGGACGACTTCGCCGGTGTGGTCCGGGACGACGTGACCCTGT
TCATCAGCGCGGTCCAGGACCAGGTGGTGCCGGACAACACCCTGGCCTGGGTGTGGGTGCGCGGCCTGGA
CGAGCTGTACGCCGAGTGGTCGGAGGTCGTGTCCACGAACTTCCGGGACGCCTCCGGGCCGGCCATGACC
GAGATCGGCGAGCAGCCGTGGGGGCGGGAGTTCGCCCTGCGCGACCCGGCCGGCAACTGCGTGCACTTCG
TGGCCGAGGAGCAGGACTGACACGTGCTACGAGATTTCGATTCCACCGCCGCCTTCTATGAAAGGTTGGG
CTTCGGAATCGTTTTCCGGGACGCCGGCTGGATGATCCTCCAGCGCGGGGATCTCATGCTGGAGTTCTTC
GCCCACCCCAACTTGTTTATTGCAGCTTATAATGGTTACAAATAAAGCAATAGCATCACAAATTTCACAA
ATAAAGCATTTTTTTCACTGCATTCTAGTTGTGGTTTGTCCAAACTCATCAATGTATCTTATCATGTCTG
TATACCGTCGACCTCTAGCTAGAGCTTGGCGTAATCATGGTCATAGCTGTTTCCTGTGTGAAATTGTTAT
CCGCTCACAATTCCACACAACATACGAGCCGGAAGCATAAAGTGTAAAGCCTGGGGTGCCTAATGAGTGA
GCTAACTCACATTAATTGCGTTGCGCTCACTGCCCGCTTTCCAGTCGGGAAACCTGTCGTGCCAGCTGCA
TTAATGAATCGGCCAACGCGCGGGGAGAGGCGGTTTGCGTATTGGGCGCTCTTCCGCTTCCTCGCTCACT
GACTCGCTGCGCTCGGTCGTTCGGCTGCGGCGAGCGGTATCAGCTCACTCAAAGGCGGTAATACGGTTAT
CCACAGAATCAGGGGATAACGCAGGAAAGAACATGTGAGCAAAAGGCCAGCAAAAGGCCAGGAACCGTAA
AAAGGCCGCGTTGCTGGCGTTTTTCCATAGGCTCCGCCCCCCTGACGAGCATCACAAAAATCGACGCTCA
AGTCAGAGGTGGCGAAACCCGACAGGACTATAAAGATACCAGGCGTTTCCCCCTGGAAGCTCCCTCGTGC
GCTCTCCTGTTCCGACCCTGCCGCTTACCGGATACCTGTCCGCCTTTCTCCCTTCGGGAAGCGTGGCGCT
TTCTCATAGCTCACGCTGTAGGTATCTCAGTTCGGTGTAGGTCGTTCGCTCCAAGCTGGGCTGTGTGCAC
GAACCCCCCGTTCAGCCCGACCGCTGCGCCTTATCCGGTAACTATCGTCTTGAGTCCAACCCGGTAAGAC
ACGACTTATCGCCACTGGCAGCAGCCACTGGTAACAGGATTAGCAGAGCGAGGTATGTAGGCGGTGCTAC
AGAGTTCTTGAAGTGGTGGCCTAACTACGGCTACACTAGAAGAACAGTATTTGGTATCTGCGCTCTGCTG
AAGCCAGTTACCTTCGGAAAAAGAGTTGGTAGCTCTTGATCCGGCAAACAAACCACCGCTGGTAGCGGTG
GTTTTTTTGTTTGCAAGCAGCAGATTACGCGCAGAAAAAAAGGATCTCAAGAAGATCCTTTGATCTTTTC
TACGGGGTCTGACGCTCAGTGGAACGAAAACTCACGTTAAGGGATTTTGGTCATGAGATTATCAAAAAGG
ATCTTCACCTAGATCCTTTTAAATTAAAAATGAAGTTTTAAATCAATCTAAAGTATATATGAGTAAACTT
GGTCTGACAGTTACCAATGCTTAATCAGTGAGGCACCTATCTCAGCGATCTGTCTATTTCGTTCATCCAT
AGTTGCCTGACTCCCCGTCGTGTAGATAACTACGATACGGGAGGGCTTACCATCTGGCCCCAGTGCTGCA
ATGATACCGCGAGACCCACGCTCACCGGCTCCAGATTTATCAGCAATAAACCAGCCAGCCGGAAGGGCCG
AGCGCAGAAGTGGTCCTGCAACTTTATCCGCCTCCATCCAGTCTATTAATTGTTGCCGGGAAGCTAGAGT
AAGTAGTTCGCCAGTTAATAGTTTGCGCAACGTTGTTGCCATTGCTACAGGCATCGTGGTGTCACGCTCG
TCGTTTGGTATGGCTTCATTCAGCTCCGGTTCCCAACGATCAAGGCGAGTTACATGATCCCCCATGTTGT
GCAAAAAAGCGGTTAGCTCCTTCGGTCCTCCGATCGTTGTCAGAAGTAAGTTGGCCGCAGTGTTATCACT
CATGGTTATGGCAGCACTGCATAATTCTCTTACTGTCATGCCATCCGTAAGATGCTTTTCTGTGACTGGT
GAGTACTCAACCAAGTCATTCTGAGAATAGTGTATGCGGCGACCGAGTTGCTCTTGCCCGGCGTCAATAC
GGGATAATACCGCGCCACATAGCAGAACTTTAAAAGTGCTCATCATTGGAAAACGTTCTTCGGGGCGAAA
ACTCTCAAGGATCTTACCGCTGTTGAGATCCAGTTCGATGTAACCCACTCGTGCACCCAACTGATCTTCA
GCATCTTTTACTTTCACCAGCGTTTCTGGGTGAGCAAAAACAGGAAGGCAAAATGCCGCAAAAAAGGGAA
TAAGGGCGACACGGAAATGTTGAATACTCATACTCTTCCTTTTTCAATATTATTGAAGCATTTATCAGGG
TTATTGTCTCATGAGCGGATACATATTTGAATGTATTTAGAAAAATAAACAAATAGGGGTTCCGCGCACA
TTTCCCCGAAAAGTGCCACCTGAC
Features (pLannotate 1.2.2; 31 found; start..end, strand, type, name):
     31..83      -  misc_feature   bom (fragment): basis of mobility region from pBR322
    238..617     +  enhancer       CMV enhancer: human cytomegalovirus immediate early enhancer
    618..817     +  promoter       CMV promoter: human cytomegalovirus (CMV) immediate early promoter
    835..1015    +  LTR            5' LTR (truncated): truncated 5' long terminal repeat (LTR) from HIV-1
   1062..1187    +  misc_feature   HIV-1 Ψ: packaging signal of human immunodeficiency virus type 1
   1171..1534    +  CDS            HIV-1 gag (fragment): gag protein from human immunodeficiency virus 1; gag
   1680..1913    +  misc_feature   RRE: The Rev response element (RRE) of HIV-1 allows for Rev-dependent mRNA export from the nucleus to the cytoplasm.
   2290..2390    +  CDS            Rev (fragment): human immunodeficiency virus 1 (HIV-1) Rev protein; rev; enhances nuclear export of unspliced and incompletely spliced viral mRNAs
   2440..2557    +  misc_feature   cPPT/CTS: central polypurine tract and central termination sequence of HIV-1
   2602..3891    +  promoter       CaMKII promoter: promoter for the mouse calcium/calmodulin-dependent kinase II α subunit
   3923..4849    +  CDS            ChR2(H134R): H134R mutant of an N-terminal fragment of channelrhodopsin-2 from the alga Chlamydomonas reinhardtii (Nagel et al., 2005) blue light-activated cation channel
   4862..5568    +  CDS            mCherry (fragment): monomeric derivative of DsRed fluorescent protein (Shaner et al., 2004) mammalian codon-optimized
   5570..5594    +  misc_feature   MCS (fragment): pBluescript multiple cloning site
   5594..6182    +  misc_feature   WPRE: woodchuck hepatitis virus posttranscriptional regulatory element
   6119..6700    +  CDS            nef (fragment): NEF_HV1H2 - Experimental evidence at protein level: Swiss-Prot protein existence level 1. Extracellular Nef protein targets CD4(+) T-lymphocytes for apoptosis by interacting with CXCR4 surface receptors. From Human immunodeficiency virus type 1 group M subtype B (isolate HXB2) (HIV-1).
   6707..6887    +  LTR            5' LTR (truncated): truncated 5' long terminal repeat (LTR) from HIV-1
   6919..7143    +  polyA_signal   bGH poly(A) signal: bovine growth hormone polyadenylation signal
   7147..7168    +  promoter       SV40 promoter (fragment): SV40 enhancer and early promoter
   7189..7617    +  rep_origin     f1 ori (sequence partly withheld): f1 bacteriophage origin of replication; arrow indicates direction of (+) strand synthesis
   7631..7960    +  promoter       SV40 promoter: SV40 enhancer and early promoter
   8008..8055    +  promoter       EM7 promoter: synthetic bacterial promoter&nbsp
   8074..8448    +  CDS            BleoR: antibiotic-binding protein; Sh ble from Streptoalloteichus hindustanus; confers resistance to bleomycin, phleomycin, and Zeocin™
   8458..8583    +  CDS            ble (fragment): BLE_KLEPN - Experimental evidence at protein level: Swiss-Prot protein existence level 1. Binding protein with a strong affinity to the bleomycin family of antibiotics. Binds to CL990; an antimitotic-antibiotic compound. From Klebsiella pneumoniae.
   8578..8699    +  polyA_signal   SV40 poly(A) signal: SV40 polyadenylation signal
   8770..8792    -  protein_bind   lac operator (fragment): The lac repressor binds to the lac operator to inhibit transcription in E. coli. This inhibition can be relieved by adding lactose or isopropyl-β-D-thiogalactopyranoside (IPTG). lac repressor encoded by lacI
   8796..8826    -  promoter       lac promoter: promoter for the E. coli lac operon
   8841..8862    -  protein_bind   CAP binding site: CAP binding activates transcription in the presence of cAMP. E. coli catabolite activator protein
   8875..8967    -  CDS            lacI (fragment): lac repressor; lacI; The lac repressor binds to the lac operator to inhibit transcription in E. coli. This inhibition can be relieved by adding lactose or isopropyl-β-D-thiogalactopyranoside (IPTG).
   9150..9738    -  rep_origin     ori: high-copy-number ColE1/pMB1/pBR322/pUC origin of replication
   9909..10769   -  CDS            AmpR: β-lactamase; bla; confers resistance to ampicillin, carbenicillin, and related antibiotics
  10770..10874   -  promoter       AmpR promoter: bla
