[The description below was written by a language model from this plasmid's Addgene catalogue record and pLannotate feature annotations shown in this document.]
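Description:
FCK-hCmC is an HIV-1-based lentiviral transfer plasmid built on the FCK(1.3)GW backbone, designed to express a channelrhodopsin-2–mCherry fusion in mammalian neurons. It is propagated in E. coli through a high-copy ColE1/pUC-type origin with ampicillin selection (AmpR), and recombination-deficient strains are recommended because of the repeated LTR sequences. The backbone also carries an f1 origin and an SV40/EM7-driven BleoR cassette, which lies outside the LTR-flanked region and so would not be packaged into virus.

The viral genome is transcribed from a CMV enhancer/promoter fused to a truncated 5' LTR. It contains the Ψ packaging signal with a partial gag sequence, the Rev response element for Rev-dependent nuclear export, and the cPPT/CTS element. Both LTRs are annotated as truncated, and a bGH polyadenylation signal follows the 3' LTR. Between the LTRs, a roughly 1.3 kb mouse CaMKIIα promoter, commonly used to favour expression in excitatory neurons, drives the insert. This is a codon-humanised ChR2, the blue-light-gated cation channel from Chlamydomonas reinhardtii, fused at its C terminus to mCherry and followed by a WPRE to boost transcript levels. The catalogue lists the species as human, which reflects the codon optimisation rather than the algal origin of the gene. The automated annotation labels the opsin as the H134R variant, but the catalogue entry does not mention this mutation, so it should be checked against the sequence.

The construct is suited to producing lentivirus for optogenetic depolarisation of neurons, with mCherry marking the expressing cells. The depositor notes that the mCherry signal is faint.
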