Addgene plasmid #14897: FCK-hCmC
Depositing lab: Edward Boyden.
Backbone
  Vector backbone: FCK(1.3)GW
  Backbone manufacturer: Pavel Osten
  Backbone size w/o insert (bp): 9250
  Vector type: Mammalian Expression, Bacterial Expression, Lentiviral
Growth in bacteria
  Bacterial resistance: Ampicillin, 100 μg/mL
  Growth temperature: 37°C
  Growth strain: Stbl3
  Growth instructions: Use recombinase-free E. coli (e.g., Invitrogen's Stbl3)
  Copy number: Unknown
Gene/Insert
  Gene/Insert name: ChR2 (alt name: Channelrhodopsin-2)
  Species: H. sapiens (human)
  Insert size (bp): 1650
  Tag / fusion protein: mCherry (C terminal on insert)
  Cloning method: Restriction Enzyme; 5′ cloning site AgeI (not destroyed); 3′ cloning site EcoRI (not destroyed)
  Sequencing primers: 5′ atgactgagaccctcccacccgtgactgaaagcgccgt
Terms and licenses: Academic/Nonprofit Terms; Industry Terms: Not Available to Industry
Depositor comments: Created with Dr. Karl Deisseroth at Stanford. Channelrhodopsin-2/ChR2, with humanized/mammalian optimized codon usage, fused with mCherry (FCK-hCmC), containing hChR2-mCherry. Please note that the mCherry signal is faint. For more information, see http://channelrhodopsin.org
How to cite: FCK-hCmC was a gift from Edward Boyden (Addgene plasmid # 14897)
