>Addgene plasmid #14897 | FCK-hCmC | addgene partial sequence | sequence record 21457 | DsRed1-C 5'-AGCTGGACATCACCTCCCACAACG-3'
GTACGAACGCGCCGAGGGCCGCCACTCCACCGGCGGCATGGACGAGCTGTACAAGTAATAGGAATTCGAT
ATCAAGCTTATCGATAATCAACCTCTGGATTACAAAATTTGTGAAAGATTGACTGGTATTCTTAACTATG
TTGCTCCTTTTACGCTATGTGGATACGCTGCTTTAATGCCTTTGTATCATGCTATTGCTTCCCGTATGGC
TTTCATTTTCTCCTCCTTGTATAAATCCTGGTTGCTGTCTCTTTATGAGGAGTTGTGGCCCGTTGTCAGG
CAACGTGGCGTGGTGTGCACTGTGTTTGCTGACGCAACCCCCACTGGTTGGGGCATTGCCACCACCTGTC
AGCTCCTTTCCGGGACTTTCGCTTTCCCCCTCCCTATTGCCACGGCGGAACTCATCGCCGCCTGCCTTGC
CCGCTGCTGGACAGGGGCTCGGCTGTTGGGCACTGACAATTCCGTGGTGTTGTCGGGGAAATCATCGTCC
TTTCCTTGGCTGCTCGCCTGTGTTGCCACCTGGATTCTGCGCGGGACGTCCTTCTGCTACGTCCCTTCGG
CCCTCAATCCAGCGGACCTTCCTTCCCGCGGCCTGCTGCCGGCTCTGCGGCCTCTTCCGCG
