>Addgene plasmid #14897 | FCK-hCmC | addgene partial sequence | sequence record 21458 | 14897 with pBS-KS
GACTCGTCTGAGGGCGAAGGCGAAGACGCGGAAGAGGCCGCAGAGCCGGCAGCAGGCCGCGGGAAGGAAG
GTCCGCTGGATTGAGGGCCGAAGGGACGTAGCAGAAGGACGTCCCGCGCAGAATCCAGGTGGCAACACAG
GCGAGCAGCCAAGGAAAGGACGATGATTTCCCCGACAACACCACGGAATTGTCAGTGCCCAACAGCCGAG
CCCCTGTCCAGCAGCGGGCAAGGCAGGCGGCGATGAGTTCCGCCGTGGCAATAGGGAGGGGGAAAGCGAA
AGTCCCGGAAAGGAGCTGACAGGTGGTGGCAATGCCCCAACCAGTGGGGGTTGCGTCAGCAAACACAGTG
CACACCACGCCACGTTGCCTGACAACGGGCCACAACTCCTCATAAAGAGACAGCAACCAGGATTTATACA
AGGAGGAGAAAATGAAAGCCATACGGGAAGCAATAGCATGATACAAAGGCATTAAAGCAGCGTATCCACA
TAGCGTAAAAGGAGCAACATAGTTAAGAATACCAGTCAATCTTTCACAAATTTTGTAATCCAGAGGTTGA
TTATCGATAAAACTTGATATCGAAATCCTATTACTTGGTACAGCTCGTCCATGC
